Addgene plasmid #122975: pQL155 BoNT(1-146)-iLID
Purpose: Expresses botulinum toxin B (residues 1-146) fused to AsLOV2-ssrA (iLID)
Depositing lab: Chandra Tucker. Publication: A Photoactivatable Botulinum Neurotoxin for Inducible Control of Neurotransmission. Liu Q, Sinnen BL, Boxer EE, Schneider MW, Grybko MJ, Buchta WC, Gibson ES, Wysoczynski CL, Ford CP, Gottschalk A, Aoto J, Tucker CL, Kennedy MJ. Neuron. 2019 Jan 15. pii: S0896-6273(19)30003-0. doi: 10.1016/j.neuron.2019.01.002. PubMed 30704911.
Backbone
  Vector backbone: pmCherryC1
  Backbone manufacturer: Clontech
  Vector type: Mammalian Expression
Growth in bacteria
  Bacterial resistance: Kanamycin, 50 μg/mL
  Growth temperature: 37°C
  Growth strain: DH5alpha
  Copy number: High Copy
Gene/Insert
  Gene/Insert name: botulinum toxin B
  Promoter: CMV
  Tag / fusion protein: iLID (C terminal on insert)
  Cloning method: Restriction Enzyme; 5′ cloning site Xho I (not destroyed); 3′ cloning site Xma I (not destroyed)
  Sequencing primers: 5′ CMV
Terms and licenses: Academic/Nonprofit Terms; Industry Terms: Not Available to Industry
How to cite: pQL155 BoNT(1-146)-iLID was a gift from Chandra Tucker (Addgene plasmid # 122975)
