[The description below was written by a language model from this plasmid's Addgene catalogue record and pLannotate feature annotations shown in this document.]
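Description:
pQL155 BoNT(1-146)-iLID is a mammalian expression plasmid built on the Clontech pmCherryC1 backbone. It expresses an N-terminal fragment of botulinum neurotoxin B (residues 1-146) fused at its C terminus to iLID, the engineered AsLOV2-ssrA light-inducible dimerization module. Transcription is driven by the CMV immediate early enhancer and promoter and terminated by an SV40 polyadenylation signal. The feature table shows mCherry directly downstream of the promoter, followed by a picornavirus-type IRES and then the botB fragment. This suggests a bicistronic arrangement in which mCherry is translated separately as a marker of transfected cells rather than being fused to the toxin fragment, although the catalogue fields do not spell this out. The segment after the toxin fragment is labelled miniSOG by the automated annotation. miniSOG is itself derived from a LOV2 domain, so this hit most likely reflects homology to the AsLOV2 portion of iLID rather than a true miniSOG reporter. The generic botB description in the table refers to the heavy chain, but residues 1-146 lie at the N-terminal end of the toxin, within the catalytic light chain region.

The plasmid replicates in E. coli at high copy from a ColE1/pUC-type origin and also carries an f1 origin. The NeoR/KanR gene is preceded by both a bacterial promoter and the SV40 early promoter and is followed by an HSV TK poly(A) signal, giving kanamycin selection in bacteria and potential G418 selection in mammalian cells. According to the associated publication title, the construct belongs to a photoactivatable botulinum neurotoxin system for inducible control of neurotransmission. It presumably serves as one half of a split toxin that is reassembled by light-driven binding of iLID to a partner, but the complementary construct is not described in this record.
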