Features (pLannotate 1.2.2; 16 found; start..end, strand, type, name):
     61..364     +  enhancer       CMV enhancer: human cytomegalovirus immediate early enhancer
    365..568     +  promoter       CMV promoter: human cytomegalovirus (CMV) immediate early promoter
    613..1320    +  CDS            mCherry: mCherry is a basic (constitutively fluorescent) red fluorescent protein published in 2004, derived from Discosoma sp.. It is reported to be a very rapidly-maturing monomer with low acid sensitivity.
   1669..1917    +  ncRNA          IRES Picorna: Accession: RF00229 - Picornavirus internal ribosome entry site (IRES)
   1946..2383    +  CDS            botB (fragment): BXB_CLOBK - Experimental evidence at protein level: Swiss-Prot protein existence level 1. [Botulinum neurotoxin B heavy chain]: Responsible for host epithelial cell transcytosis, host nerve cell targeting and translocation of light chain (LC) into host cytosol. Composed of 3 subdomains; the translocation domain (TD), and N-terminus and C- terminus of the receptor-binding domain (RBD). The RBD is responsible for the adherence of the toxin to the cell surface. It simultaneously recognizes 2 coreceptors; polysialated gangliosides and host synaptotagmin-1 and -2 (SYT1 and SYT2) which bind simultan
   2459..2776    +  CDS            miniSOG: miniSOG is a basic (constitutively fluorescent) cyan fluorescent protein published in 2011, derived from Arabidopsis thaliana. It requires the cofactor flavin for fluorescence.
   2911..2995    +  CDS            large T antigen (fragment): large T antigen from SV40 (simian virus 40)
   3018..3139    +  polyA_signal   SV40 poly(A) signal: SV40 polyadenylation signal
   3173..3601    -  rep_origin     f1 ori (sequence partly withheld): f1 bacteriophage origin of replication; arrow indicates direction of (+) strand synthesis
   3628..3732    +  promoter       AmpR promoter: bla
   3734..4091    +  promoter       SV40 promoter: SV40 enhancer and early promoter
   4126..4920    +  CDS            NeoR/KanR: aminoglycoside phosphotransferase from Tn5; aph(3')-II (or nptII); confers resistance to neomycin, kanamycin, and G418 (Geneticin®)
   4941..5093    +  CDS            ble (fragment): BLE_KLEPN - Experimental evidence at protein level: Swiss-Prot protein existence level 1. Binding protein with a strong affinity to the bleomycin family of antibiotics. Binds to CL990; an antimitotic-antibiotic compound. From Klebsiella pneumoniae.
   5152..5199    +  polyA_signal   HSV TK poly(A) signal: herpes simplex virus thymidine kinase polyadenylation signal (Cole and Stacy, 1985)
   5290..5306    -  polyA_signal   bGH poly(A) signal (fragment): bovine growth hormone polyadenylation signal
   5528..6116    +  rep_origin     ori: high-copy-number ColE1/pMB1/pBR322/pUC origin of replication
>Addgene plasmid #122975 | pQL155 BoNT(1-146)-iLID | addgene full sequence | sequence record 239584 | Addgene NGS Result
TAGTTATTAATAGTAATCAATTACGGGGTCATTAGTTCATAGCCCATATATGGAGTTCCGCGTTACATAA
CTTACGGTAAATGGCCCGCCTGGCTGACCGCCCAACGACCCCCGCCCATTGACGTCAATAATGACGTATG
TTCCCATAGTAACGCCAATAGGGACTTTCCATTGACGTCAATGGGTGGAGTATTTACGGTAAACTGCCCA
CTTGGCAGTACATCAAGTGTATCATATGCCAAGTACGCCCCCTATTGACGTCAATGACGGTAAATGGCCC
GCCTGGCATTATGCCCAGTACATGACCTTATGGGACTTTCCTACTTGGCAGTACATCTACGTATTAGTCA
TCGCTATTACCATGGTGATGCGGTTTTGGCAGTACATCAATGGGCGTGGATAGCGGTTTGACTCACGGGG
ATTTCCAAGTCTCCACCCCATTGACGTCAATGGGAGTTTGTTTTGGCACCAAAATCAACGGGACTTTCCA
AAATGTCGTAACAACTCCGCCCCATTGACGCAAATGGGCGGTAGGCGTGTACGGTGGGAGGTCTATATAA
GCAGAGCTGGTTTAGTGAACCGTCAGATCCGCTAGCGCTACCGGTCGCCACCATGGTGAGCAAGGGCGAG
GAGGATAACATGGCCATCATCAAGGAGTTCATGCGCTTCAAGGTGCACATGGAGGGCTCCGTGAACGGCC
ACGAGTTCGAGATCGAGGGCGAGGGCGAGGGCCGCCCCTACGAGGGCACCCAGACCGCCAAGCTGAAGGT
GACCAAGGGTGGCCCCCTGCCCTTCGCCTGGGACATCCTGTCCCCTCAGTTCATGTACGGCTCCAAGGCC
TACGTGAAGCACCCCGCCGACATCCCCGACTACTTGAAGCTGTCCTTCCCCGAGGGCTTCAAGTGGGAGC
GCGTGATGAACTTCGAGGACGGCGGCGTGGTGACCGTGACCCAGGACTCCTCCCTGCAGGACGGCGAGTT
CATCTACAAGGTGAAGCTGCGCGGCACCAACTTCCCCTCCGACGGCCCCGTAATGCAGAAGAAGACCATG
GGCTGGGAGGCCTCCTCCGAGCGGATGTACCCCGAGGACGGCGCCCTGAAGGGCGAGATCAAGCAGAGGC
TGAAGCTGAAGGACGGCGGCCACTACGACGCTGAGGTCAAGACCACCTACAAGGCCAAGAAGCCCGTGCA
GCTGCCCGGCGCCTACAACGTCAACATCAAGTTGGACATCACCTCCCACAACGAGGACTACACCATCGTG
GAACAGTACGAACGCGCCGAGGGCCGCCACTCCACCGGCGGCATGGACGAGCTGTACAAGTGTGGCGGCT
AGTACTCCGGTATTGCGGTACCCTTGTACGCCTGTTTTATACTCCCTTCCCGTAACTTAGACGCACAAAA
CCAAGTTCAATAGAAGGGGGTACAAACCAGTACCACCACGAACAAGCACTTCTGTTTCCCCGGTGATGTC
GTATAGACTGCTTGCGTGGTTGAAAGCGACGGATCCGTTATCCGCTTATGTACTTCGAGAAGCCCAGTAC
CACCTCGGAATCTTCGATGCGTTGCGCTCAGCACTCAACCCCAGAGTGTAGCTTAGGCTGATGAGTCTGG
ACATCCCTCACCGGTGACGGTGGTCCAGGCTGCGTTGGCGGCCTACCTATGGCTAACGCCATGGGACGCT
AGTTGTGAACAAGGTGTGAAGAGCCTATTGAGCTACATAAGAATCCTCCGGCCCCTGAATGCGGCTAATC
CCAACCTCGGAGCAGGTGGTCACAAACCAGTGATTGGCCTGTCGTAACGCGCAAGTCCGTGGCGGAACCG
ACTACTTTGGGTGTCCGTGTTTCCTTTTATTTTATTGTGGCTGCTTATGGTGACAATCACAGATTGTTAT
CATAAAGCGAATTGGATAGGATCAAGCTTATCGATACCGTCGACCTCGAGCCACCATGCCAGTTACAATA
AATAATTTTAATTATAATGATCCTATTGATAATAATAATATTATTATGATGGAGCCTCCATTTGCGAGAG
GTACGGGGAGATATTATAAAGCTTTTAAAATCACAGATCGTATTTGGATAATACCGGAAAGATATACTTT
TGGATATAAACCTGAGGATTTTAATAAAAGTTCCGGTATTTTTAATAGAGATGTTTGTGAATATTATGAT
CCAGATTACTTAAATACTAATGATAAAAAGAATATATTTTTACAAACAATGATCAAGTTATTTAATAGAA
TCAAATCAAAACCATTGGGTGAAAAGTTATTAGAGATGATTATAAATGGTATACCTTATCTTGGAGATAG
ACGTGTTCCACTCGAAGAGTTTAACACAAACATTGCTAGTGTAACTGTTAATAAATTAATCAGTAATCCA
GGAGGCGGCCGCAGCGGTGGCGGTGGCTCTGGAGGTGGGTCCGAGCTCGGGGAGTTTCTGGCAACCACAC
TGGAACGGATCGAGAAAAATTTCGTGATTACTGATCCGAGACTGCCTGACAACCCAATCATTTTTGCGAG
CGATTCCTTCCTGCAGCTGACAGAATATTCTCGGGAAGAGATCCTGGGGCGCAATTGCCGTTTTCTGCAG
GGACCCGAGACAGACCGTGCCACTGTTCGGAAAATCAGAGATGCTATTGACAACCAGACTGAAGTGACCG
TTCAGCTGATCAATTATACCAAGAGCGGCAAGAAGTTCTGGAACGTGTTCCACCTGCAGCCGATGCGCGA
TTATAAGGGCGACGTCCAGTACTTCATTGGCGTGCAGCTGGATGGCACCGAACGTCTTCATGGCGCCGCT
GAGCGTGAGGCGGTCTGCCTGATCAAAAAGACAGCCTTTCAGATTGCTGAGGCAGCGAACGACGAAAATT
ACTTTTGACTTAAGCCCGGGATCCACCGGATCTAGATAACTGATCATAATCAGCCATACCACATTTGTAG
AGGTTTTACTTGCTTTAAAAAACCTCCCACACCTCCCCCTGAACCTGAAACATAAAATGAATGCAATTGT
TGTTGTTAACTTGTTTATTGCAGCTTATAATGGTTACAAATAAAGCAATAGCATCACAAATTTCACAAAT
AAAGCATTTTTTTCACTGCATTCTAGTTGTGGTTTGTCCAAACTCATCAATGTATCTTAAGGCGTAAATT
GTAAGCGTTAATATTTTGTTAAAATTCGCGTTAAATTTTTGTTAAATCAGCTCATTTTTTAACCAATAGG
CCGAAATCGGCAAAATCCCTTATAAATCAAAAGAATAGACCGAGATAGGGT
[37 nt withheld, positions 3272-3308]
AAAGAACGTGGACTCCAACGTCAAAGG
[49 nt withheld, positions 3336-3384]
T
[91 nt withheld, positions 3386-3476]
G
[124 nt withheld, positions 3478-3601]
CAGGTGGCACTTTTCGGGGAAATGTGCGCGGAACCCCTATTTGTTTATTTTTCTAAATACATTCAAATAT
GTATCCGCTCATGAGACAATAACCCTGATAAATGCTTCAATAATATTGAAAAAGGAAGAGTCCTGAGGCG
GAAAGAACCAGCTGTGGAATGTGTGTCAGTTAGGGTGTGGAAAGTCCCCAGGCTCCCCAGCAGGCAGAAG
TATGCAAAGCATGCATCTCAATTAGTCAGCAACCAGGTGTGGAAAGTCCCCAGGCTCCCCAGCAGGCAGA
AGTATGCAAAGCATGCATCTCAATTAGTCAGCAACCATAGTCCCGCCCCTAACTCCGCCCATCCCGCCCC
TAACTCCGCCCAGTTCCGCCCATTCTCCGCCCCATGGCTGACTAATTTTTTTTATTTATGCAGAGGCCGA
GGCCGCCTCGGCCTCTGAGCTATTCCAGAAGTAGTGAGGAGGCTTTTTTGGAGGCCTAGGCTTTTGCAAA
GATCGATCAAGAGACAGGATGAGGATCGTTTCGCATGATTGAACAAGATGGATTGCACGCAGGTTCTCCG
GCCGCTTGGGTGGAGAGGCTATTCGGCTATGACTGGGCACAACAGACAATCGGCTGCTCTGATGCCGCCG
TGTTCCGGCTGTCAGCGCAGGGGCGCCCGGTTCTTTTTGTCAAGACCGACCTGTCCGGTGCCCTGAATGA
ACTGCAAGACGAGGCAGCGCGGCTATCGTGGCTGGCCACGACGGGCGTTCCTTGCGCAGCTGTGCTCGAC
GTTGTCACTGAAGCGGGAAGGGACTGGCTGCTATTGGGCGAAGTGCCGGGGCAGGATCTCCTGTCATCTC
ACCTTGCTCCTGCCGAGAAAGTATCCATCATGGCTGATGCAATGCGGCGGCTGCATACGCTTGATCCGGC
TACCTGCCCATTCGACCACCAAGCGAAACATCGCATCGAGCGAGCACGTACTCGGATGGAAGCCGGTCTT
GTCGATCAGGATGATCTGGACGAAGAGCATCAGGGGCTCGCGCCAGCCGAACTGTTCGCCAGGCTCAAGG
CGAGCATGCCCGACGGCGAGGATCTCGTCGTGACCCATGGCGATGCCTGCTTGCCGAATATCATGGTGGA
AAATGGCCGCTTTTCTGGATTCATCGACTGTGGCCGGCTGGGTGTGGCGGACCGCTATCAGGACATAGCG
TTGGCTACCCGTGATATTGCTGAAGAGCTTGGCGGCGAATGGGCTGACCGCTTCCTCGTGCTTTACGGTA
TCGCCGCTCCCGATTCGCAGCGCATCGCCTTCTATCGCCTTCTTGACGAGTTCTTCTGAGCGGGACTCTG
GGGTTCGAAATGACCGACCAAGCGACGCCCAACCTGCCATCACGAGATTTCGATTCCACCGCCGCCTTCT
ATGAAAGGTTGGGCTTCGGAATCGTTTTCCGGGACGCCGGCTGGATGATCCTCCAGCGCGGGGATCTCAT
GCTGGAGTTCTTCGCCCACCCTAGGGGGAGGCTAACTGAAACACGGAAGGAGACAATACCGGAAGGAACC
CGCGCTATGACGGCAATAAAAAGACAGAATAAAACGCACGGTGTTGGGTCGTTTGTTCATAAACGCGGGG
TTCGGTCCCAGGGCTGGCACTCTGTCGATACCCCACCGAGACCCCATTGGGGCCAATACGCCCGCGTTTC
TTCCTTTTCCCCACCCCACCCCCCAAGTTCGGGTGAAGGCCCAGGGCTCGCAGCCAACGTCGGGGCGGCA
GGCCCTGCCATAGCCTCAGGTTACTCATATATACTTTAGATTGATTTAAAACTTCATTTTTAATTTAAAA
GGATCTAGGTGAAGATCCTTTTTGATAATCTCATGACCAAAATCCCTTAACGTGAGTTTTCGTTCCACTG
AGCGTCAGACCCCGTAGAAAAGATCAAAGGATCTTCTTGAGATCCTTTTTTTCTGCGCGTAATCTGCTGC
TTGCAAACAAAAAAACCACCGCTACCAGCGGTGGTTTGTTTGCCGGATCAAGAGCTACCAACTCTTTTTC
CGAAGGTAACTGGCTTCAGCAGAGCGCAGATACCAAATACTGTTCTTCTAGTGTAGCCGTAGTTAGGCCA
CCACTTCAAGAACTCTGTAGCACCGCCTACATACCTCGCTCTGCTAATCCTGTTACCAGTGGCTGCTGCC
AGTGGCGATAAGTCGTGTCTTACCGGGTTGGACTCAAGACGATAGTTACCGGATAAGGCGCAGCGGTCGG
GCTGAACGGGGGGTTCGTGCACACAGCCCAGCTTGGAGCGAACGACCTACACCGAACTGAGATACCTACA
GCGTGAGCTATGAGAAAGCGCCACGCTTCCCGAAGGGAGAAAGGCGGACAGGTATCCGGTAAGCGGCAGG
GTCGGAACAGGAGAGCGCACGAGGGAGCTTCCAGGGGGAAACGCCTGGTATCTTTATAGTCCTGTCGGGT
TTCGCCACCTCTGACTTGAGCGTCGATTTTTGTGATGCTCGTCAGGGGGGCGGAGCCTATGGAAAAACGC
CAGCAACGCGGCCTTTTTACGGTTCCTGGCCTTTTGCTGGCCTTTTGCTCACATGTTCTTTCCTGCGTTA
TCCCCTGATTCTGTGGATAACCGTATTACCGCCATGCAT
